Addgene plasmid #227990: pRS416-ADH1p-BioID2-FKBP-HA3
Purpose: Expresses BioID2-FKBP fusion from ADH1 promoter; yeast BioID
Depositing lab: Joseph Reese. Depositing organization: Pennsylvania State University. Publication: Characterization of BioID tagging systems in budding yeast and exploring the interactome of the Ccr4-Not complex. Pfannenstein J, Tyryshkin M, Gulden ME, Doud EH, Mosley AL, Reese JC. G3 (Bethesda). 2024 Sep 13:jkae221. doi: 10.1093/g3journal/jkae221. PubMed 39271111.
Backbone
  Vector backbone: pRS416
  Vector type: Yeast Expression
  Selectable markers: URA3
Growth in bacteria
  Bacterial resistance: Ampicillin, 100 μg/mL
  Growth temperature: 37°C
  Growth strain: DH5alpha
  Copy number: High Copy
Gene/Insert
  Gene/Insert name: BioID2-FKBP
  Species: Other
  Promoter: ADH1
  Tag / fusion protein: HA tag (C terminal on insert)
  Cloning method: Ligation Independent Cloning
Terms and licenses: Academic/Nonprofit Terms; Industry Terms: Not Available to Industry
How to cite: pRS416-ADH1p-BioID2-FKBP-HA3 was a gift from Joseph Reese (Addgene plasmid # 227990 ; http://n2t.net/addgene:227990 ; RRID:Addgene_227990)
