[The description below was written by a language model from this plasmid's Addgene catalogue record and pLannotate feature annotations shown in this document.]
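Description:
pRS416-ADH1p-BioID2-FKBP-HA3 is a yeast expression plasmid built on the pRS416 shuttle backbone. In Saccharomyces cerevisiae it is maintained as a centromeric episome through a CEN6/ARS element and selected by the URA3 auxotrophic marker, which can also be counterselected with 5-fluoroorotic acid. In E. coli it replicates from a high-copy ColE1/pUC-type origin and is selected with ampicillin through the β-lactamase gene. The backbone also carries an f1 phage origin, flanking T7 and T3 promoters, and remnants of the pBluescript lacZα/multiple cloning site region into which the expression cassette was inserted by ligation-independent cloning.

The payload is a single open reading frame driven by the yeast ADH1 promoter. It encodes BioID2, the promiscuous R40G mutant of the Aquifex aeolicus biotin protein ligase, fused to an FKBP12-derived domain and followed by a C-terminal triple HA epitope tag for detection. The automated annotation matches the FKBP segment to DmrB, the F36V variant of FKBP12, whereas the catalogue entry simply calls it FKBP, so the exact variant should be checked against the sequence. No yeast transcription terminator is annotated downstream of the tag.

BioID2 releases reactive biotinyl-AMP that labels nearby proteins, allowing them to be captured on streptavidin and identified. The stated purpose is proximity labelling (BioID) in budding yeast, and the associated work compared BioID tagging systems and examined the Ccr4-Not complex interactome. FKBP domains are commonly used for ligand-induced recruitment to a partner protein, but the record does not state how the FKBP module is used here.
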