Features (pLannotate 1.2.2; 23 found; start..end, strand, type, name):
    789..893     -  promoter       AmpR promoter: bla
    930..1433    +  misc_feature   CEN/ARS: S. cerevisiae CEN6 centromere fused to an autonomously replicating sequence
   1501..1536    +  CDS            rop (fragment): Rop protein, which maintains plasmids at low copy number; rop
   1638..1687    +  misc_feature   bom (fragment): basis of mobility region from pBR322
   1695..1910    +  promoter       URA3 promoter: S. cerevisiae URA3
   1911..2714    +  CDS            URA3: orotidine-5'-phosphate decarboxylase, required for uracil biosynthesis; S. cerevisiae URA3; yeast auxotrophic marker, counterselectable with 5-fluoroorotic acid (5-FOA)
   2793..2844    +  misc_feature   bom (fragment): basis of mobility region from pBR322
   2872..3300    -  rep_origin     f1 ori (sequence partly withheld): f1 bacteriophage origin of replication; arrow indicates direction of (+) strand synthesis
   3304..3459    -  CDS            lacZα (fragment): LacZα fragment of β-galactosidase; lacZ fragment
   3467..3485    +  promoter       T7 promoter: promoter for bacteriophage T7 RNA polymerase
   3500..3896    +  promoter       ADH1 promoter: S. cerevisiae ADH1; promoter for alcohol dehydrogenase 1
   3900..3926    -  misc_feature   MCS (fragment): pBluescript multiple cloning site
   3933..4628    +  CDS            BioID2: promiscuous R40G mutant of a biotin protein ligase from Aquifex aeolicus (Kim et al., 2016)
   4647..4967    +  CDS            DmrB: F36V mutant of FK506-binding protein FKBP12 binds synthetic ligands that do not bind wild-type FKBP
   4971..5060    +  CDS            3xHA: three tandem HA epitope tags
   5067..5096    -  misc_feature   MCS (fragment): pBluescript multiple cloning site
   5109..5127    -  promoter       T3 promoter: promoter for bacteriophage T3 RNA polymerase
   5172..5188    -  protein_bind   lac operator: The lac repressor binds to the lac operator to inhibit transcription in E. coli. This inhibition can be relieved by adding lactose or isopropyl-β-D-thiogalactopyranoside (IPTG). lac repressor encoded by lacI
   5196..5226    -  promoter       lac promoter: promoter for the E. coli lac operon
   5241..5262    -  protein_bind   CAP binding site: CAP binding activates transcription in the presence of cAMP. E. coli catabolite activator protein
   5275..5367    -  CDS            lacI (fragment): lac repressor; lacI; The lac repressor binds to the lac operator to inhibit transcription in E. coli. This inhibition can be relieved by adding lactose or isopropyl-β-D-thiogalactopyranoside (IPTG).
   5550..6138    -  rep_origin     ori: high-copy-number ColE1/pMB1/pBR322/pUC origin of replication
   6309..788     -  CDS            AmpR (across the origin): β-lactamase; bla; confers resistance to ampicillin, carbenicillin, and related antibiotics
>Addgene plasmid #227990 | pRS416-ADH1p-BioID2-FKBP-HA3 | addgene full sequence | sequence record 454062 | Addgene NGS Result
CCCGTCGTGTAGATAACTACGATACGGGAGGGCTTACCATCTGGCCCCAGTGCTGCAATGATACCGCGAG
ACCCACGCTCACCGGCTCCAGATTTATCAGCAATAAACCAGCCAGCCGGAAGGGCCGAGCGCAGAAGTGG
TCCTGCAACTTTATCCGCCTCCATCCAGTCTATTAATTGTTGCCGGGAAGCTAGAGTAAGTAGTTCGCCA
GTTAATAGTTTGCGCAACGTTGTTGCCATTGCTACAGGCATCGTGGTGTCACGCTCGTCGTTTGGTATGG
CTTCATTCAGCTCCGGTTCCCAACGATCAAGGCGAGTTACATGATCCCCCATGTTGTGCAAAAAAGCGGT
TAGCTCCTTCGGTCCTCCGATCGTTGTCAGAAGTAAGTTGGCCGCAGTGTTATCACTCATGGTTATGGCA
GCACTGCATAATTCTCTTACTGTCATGCCATCCGTAAGATGCTTTTCTGTGACTGGTGAGTACTCAACCA
AGTCATTCTGAGAATAGTGTATGCGGCGACCGAGTTGCTCTTGCCCGGCGTCAATACGGGATAATACCGC
GCCACATAGCAGAACTTTAAAAGTGCTCATCATTGGAAAACGTTCTTCGGGGCGAAAACTCTCAAGGATC
TTACCGCTGTTGAGATCCAGTTCGATGTAACCCACTCGTGCACCCAACTGATCTTCAGCATCTTTTACTT
TCACCAGCGTTTCTGGGTGAGCAAAAACAGGAAGGCAAAATGCCGCAAAAAAGGGAATAAGGGCGACACG
GAAATGTTGAATACTCATACTCTTCCTTTTTCAATATTATTGAAGCATTTATCAGGGTTATTGTCTCATG
AGCGGATACATATTTGAATGTATTTAGAAAAATAAACAAATAGGGGTTCCGCGCACATTTCCCCGAAAAG
TGCCACCTGGGTCCTTTTCATCACGTGCTATAAAAATAATTATAATTTAAATTTTTTAATATAAATATAT
AAATTAAAAATAGAAAGTAAAAAAAGAAATTAAAGAAAAAATAGTTTTTGTTTTCCGAAGATGTAAAAGA
CTCTAGGGGGATCGCCAACAAATACTACCTTTTATCTTGCTCTTCCTGCTCTCAGGTATTAATGCCGAAT
TGTTTCATCTTGTCTGTGTAGAAGACCACACACGAAAATCCTGTGATTTTACATTTTACTTATCGTTAAT
CGAATGTATATCTATTTAATCTGCTTTTCTTGTCTAATAAATATATATGTAAAGTACGCTTTTTGTTGAA
ATTTTTTAAACCTTTGTTTATTTTTTTTTCTTCATTCCGTAACTCTTCTACCTTCTTTATTTACTTTCTA
AAATCCAAATACAAAACATAAAAATAAATAAACACAGAGTAAATTCCCAAATTATTCCATCATTAAAAGA
TACGAGGCGCGTGTAAGTTACAGGCAAGCGATCCGTCTAAGAAACCATTATTATCATGACATTAACCTAT
AAAAATAGGCGTATCACGAGGCCCTTTCGTCTCGCGCGTTTCGGTGATGACGGTGAAAACCTCTGACACA
TGCAGCTCCCGGAGACGGTCACAGCTTGTCTGTAAGCGGATGCCGGGAGCAGACAAGCCCGTCAGGGCGC
GTCAGCGGGTGTTGGCGGGTGTCGGGGCTGGCTTAACTATGCGGCATCAGAGCAGATTGTACTGAGAGTG
CACCATACCACCTTTTCAATTCATCATTTTTTTTTTATTCTTTTTTTTGATTTCGGTTTCCTTGAAATTT
TTTTGATTCGGTAATCTCCGAACAGAAGGAAGAACGAAGGAAGGAGCACAGACTTAGATTGGTATATATA
CGCATATGTAGTGTTGAAGAAACATGAAATTGCCCAGTATTCTTAACCCAACTGCACAGAACAAAAACCT
GCAGGAAACGAAGATAAATCATGTCGAAAGCTACATATAAGGAACGTGCTGCTACTCATCCTAGTCCTGT
TGCTGCCAAGCTATTTAATATCATGCACGAAAAGCAAACAAACTTGTGTGCTTCATTGGATGTTCGTACC
ACCAAGGAATTACTGGAGTTAGTTGAAGCATTAGGTCCCAAAATTTGTTTACTAAAAACACATGTGGATA
TCTTGACTGATTTTTCCATGGAGGGCACAGTTAAGCCGCTAAAGGCATTATCCGCCAAGTACAATTTTTT
ACTCTTCGAAGACAGAAAATTTGCTGACATTGGTAATACAGTCAAATTGCAGTACTCTGCGGGTGTATAC
AGAATAGCAGAATGGGCAGACATTACGAATGCACACGGTGTGGTGGGCCCAGGTATTGTTAGCGGTTTGA
AGCAGGCGGCAGAAGAAGTAACAAAGGAACCTAGAGGCCTTTTGATGTTAGCAGAATTGTCATGCAAGGG
CTCCCTATCTACTGGAGAATATACTAAGGGTACTGTTGACATTGCGAAGAGCGACAAAGATTTTGTTATC
GGCTTTATTGCTCAAAGAGACATGGGTGGAAGAGATGAAGGTTACGATTGGTTGATTATGACACCCGGTG
TGGGTTTAGATGACAAGGGAGACGCATTGGGTCAACAGTATAGAACCGTGGATGATGTGGTCTCTACAGG
ATCTGACATTATTATTGTTGGAAGAGGACTATTTGCAAAGGGAAGGGATGCTAAGGTAGAGGGTGAACGT
TACAGAAAAGCAGGCTGGGAAGCATATTTGAGAAGATGCGGCCAGCAAAACTAAAAAACTGTATTATAAG
TAAATGCATGTATACTAAACTCACAAATTAGAGCTTCAATTTAATTATATCAGTTATTACCCTATGCGGT
GTGAAATACCGCACAGATGCGTAAGGAGAAAATACCGCATCAGGAAATTGTAAGCGTTAATATTTTGTTA
AAATTCGCGTTAAATTTTTGTTAAATCAGCTCATTTTTTAACCAATAGGCCGAAATCGGCAAAATCCCTT
ATAAATCAAAAGAATAGACCGAGATAGGGT
[37 nt withheld, positions 2971-3007]
AAAGAACGTGGACTCCAACGTCAAAGG
[49 nt withheld, positions 3035-3083]
T
[91 nt withheld, positions 3085-3175]
G
[124 nt withheld, positions 3177-3300]
CCATTCGCCATTCAGGCTGCGCAACTGTTGGGAAGGGCGATCGGTGCGGGCCTCTTCGCTATTACGCCAG
CTGGCGAAAGGGGGATGTGCTGCAAGGCGATTAAGTTGGGTAACGCCAGGGTTTTCCCAGTCACGACGTT
GTAAAACGACGGCCAGTGAGCGCGCGTAATACGACTCACTATAGGGCGAATTGGGTACCCAACTTCTTTT
CTTTTTTTTTCTTTTCTCTCTCCCCCGTTGTTGTCTCACCATATCCGCAATGACAAAAAAATGATGGAAG
ACACTAAAGGAAAAAATTAACGACAAAGACAGCACCAACAGATGTCGTTGTTCCAGAGCTGATGAGGGGT
ATCTCGAAGCACACGAAACTTTTTCCTTCCTTCATTCACGCACACTACTCTCTAATGAGCAACGGTATAC
GGCCTTCCTTCCAGTTACTTGAATTTGAAATAAAAAAAAGTTTGCTGTCTTGCTATCAAGTATAAATAGA
CCTGCAATTATTAATCTTTTGTTTCCTCGTCATTGTTCTCGTTCCCTTTCTTCCTTGTTTCTTTTTCTGC
ACAATATTTCAAGCTATACCAAGCATACAATCAACTCCACTCGAGGTCGACGGTATCGATAAGCTTATGT
CCTTCAAGAACCTGATCTGGCTGAAGGAGGTGGACAGCACCCAGGAGAGACTGAAGGAGTGGAACGTGAG
CTACGGCACCGCCCTGGTGGCCGACAGACAGACCAAGGGCAGAGGCGGCCTGGGCAGAAAGTGGCTGAGC
CAGGAGGGCGGCCTGTACTTCAGCTTCCTGCTGAACCCCAAGGAGTTCGAGAACCTGCTGCAGCTGCCCC
TGGTGCTGGGCCTGAGCGTGAGCGAGGCCCTGGAGGAGATCACCGAGATCCCCTTCAGCCTGAAGTGGCC
CAACGACGTGTACTTCCAGGAGAAGAAGGTGAGCGGCGTGCTGTGCGAGCTGAGCAAGGACAAGCTGATC
GTGGGCATCGGCATCAACGTGAACCAGAGAGAGATCCCCGAGGAGATCAAGGACAGAGCCACCACCCTGT
ACGAGATCACCGGCAAGGACTGGGACAGAAAGGAGGTGCTGCTGAAGGTGCTGAAGAGAATCAGCGAGAA
CCTGAAGAAGTTCAAGGAGAAGAGCTTCAAGGAGTTCAAGGGCAAGATCGAGAGCAAGATGCTGTACCTG
GGCGAGGAGGTGAAGCTGCTGGGCGAGGGCAAGATCACCGGCAAGCTGGTGGGCCTGAGCGAGAAGGGCG
GCGCCCTGATCCTGACCGAGGAGGGCATCAAGGAGATCCTGAGCGGCGAGTTCAGCCTGAGAAGAAGCGG
TTCTGGTGGTGCTAGCGGAGTGCAGGTGGAAACCATCTCCCCAGGAGACGGGCGCACCTTCCCCAAGCGC
GGCCAGACCTGCGTGGTGCACTACACCGGGATGCTTGAAGATGGAAAGAAATTTGATTCCTCCCGGGACA
GAAACAAGCCCTTTAAGTTTATGCTAGGCAAGCAGGAGGTGATCCGAGGCTGGGAAGAAGGGGTTGCCCA
GATGAGTGTGGGTCAGAGAGCCAAACTGACTATATCTCCAGATTATGCCTATGGTGCCACTGGGCACCCA
GGCATCATCCCACCACATGCCACTCTCGTCTTCGATGTGGAGCTTCTAAAACTGGAAACTTACCCATACG
ATGTTCCTGACTATGCGGGCTATCCGTATGACGTCCCGGACTATGCAGGATCTTATCCATATGACGTTCC
AGATTACGCTGCTTGATCTAGAGCGGCCGCCACCGCGGTGGAGCTCCAGCTTTTGTTCCCTTTAGTGAGG
GTTAATTGCGCGCTTGGCGTAATCATGGTCATAGCTGTTTCCTGTGTGAAATTGTTATCCGCTCACAATT
CCACACAACATACGAGCCGGAAGCATAAAGTGTAAAGCCTGGGGTGCCTAATGAGTGAGCTAACTCACAT
TAATTGCGTTGCGCTCACTGCCCGCTTTCCAGTCGGGAAACCTGTCGTGCCAGCTGCATTAATGAATCGG
CCAACGCGCGGGGAGAGGCGGTTTGCGTATTGGGCGCTCTTCCGCTTCCTCGCTCACTGACTCGCTGCGC
TCGGTCGTTCGGCTGCGGCGAGCGGTATCAGCTCACTCAAAGGCGGTAATACGGTTATCCACAGAATCAG
GGGATAACGCAGGAAAGAACATGTGAGCAAAAGGCCAGCAAAAGGCCAGGAACCGTAAAAAGGCCGCGTT
GCTGGCGTTTTTCCATAGGCTCCGCCCCCCTGACGAGCATCACAAAAATCGACGCTCAAGTCAGAGGTGG
CGAAACCCGACAGGACTATAAAGATACCAGGCGTTTCCCCCTGGAAGCTCCCTCGTGCGCTCTCCTGTTC
CGACCCTGCCGCTTACCGGATACCTGTCCGCCTTTCTCCCTTCGGGAAGCGTGGCGCTTTCTCATAGCTC
ACGCTGTAGGTATCTCAGTTCGGTGTAGGTCGTTCGCTCCAAGCTGGGCTGTGTGCACGAACCCCCCGTT
CAGCCCGACCGCTGCGCCTTATCCGGTAACTATCGTCTTGAGTCCAACCCGGTAAGACACGACTTATCGC
CACTGGCAGCAGCCACTGGTAACAGGATTAGCAGAGCGAGGTATGTAGGCGGTGCTACAGAGTTCTTGAA
GTGGTGGCCTAACTACGGCTACACTAGAAGAACAGTATTTGGTATCTGCGCTCTGCTGAAGCCAGTTACC
TTCGGAAAAAGAGTTGGTAGCTCTTGATCCGGCAAACAAACCACCGCTGGTAGCGGTGGTTTTTTTGTTT
GCAAGCAGCAGATTACGCGCAGAAAAAAAGGATCTCAAGAAGATCCTTTGATCTTTTCTACGGGGTCTGA
CGCTCAGTGGAACGAAAACTCACGTTAAGGGATTTTGGTCATGAGATTATCAAAAAGGATCTTCACCTAG
ATCCTTTTAAATTAAAAATGAAGTTTTAAATCAATCTAAAGTATATATGAGTAAACTTGGTCTGACAGTT
ACCAATGCTTAATCAGTGAGGCACCTATCTCAGCGATCTGTCTATTTCGTTCATCCATAGTTGCCTGACT
C
